>Addgene plasmid #61836 | PRK5-FLAG-Bag6 | addgene full sequence | sequence record 204165 | Addgene NGS Result
TTCGAGCTCGCCCGACATTGATTATTGACTAGTTATTAATAGTAATCAATTACGGGGTCATTAGTTCATA
GCCCATATATGGAGTTCCGCGTTACATAACTTACGGTAAATGGCCCGCCTGGCTGACCGCCCAACGACCC
CCGCCCATTGACGTCAATAATGACGTATGTTCCCATAGTAACGCCAATAGGGACTTTCCATTGACGTCAA
TGGGTGGAGTATTTACGGTAAACTGCCCACTTGGCAGTACATCAAGTGTATCATATGCCAAGTACGCCCC
CTATTGACGTCAATGACGGTAAATGGCCCGCCTGGCATTATGCCCAGTACATGACCTTATGGGACTTTCC
TACTTGGCAGTACATCTACGTATTAGTCATCGCTATTACCATGGTGATGCGGTTTTGGCAGTACATCAAT
GGGCGTGGATAGCGGTTTGACTCACGGGGATTTCCAAGTCTCCACCCCATTGACGTCAATGGGAGTTTGT
TTTGGCACCAAAATCAACGGGACTTTCCAAAATGTCGTAACAACTCCGCCCCATTGACGCAAATGGGCGG
TAGGCGTGTACGGTGGGAGGTCTATATAAGCAGAGCTCGTTTAGTGAACCGTCAGATCGCCTGGAGACGC
CATCCACGCTGTTTTGACCTCCATAGAAGACACCGGGACCGATCCAGCCTCCGCGGCCGGGAACGGTGCA
TTGGAACGCGGATTCCCCGTGCCAAGAGTGACGTAAGTACCGCCTATAGAGTCTATAGGCCCACCCCCTT
GGCTTCGTTAGAACGCGGCTACAATTAATACATAACCTTATGTATCATACACATACGATTTAGGTGACAC
TATAGAATAACATCCACTTTGCCTTTCTCTCCACAGGTGTCCACTCCCAGGTCCAACTGCACCTCGGTTC
TAAGCTTGCCGCCATGGACTACAAGGACGACGATGACAAGGGGTCGACCGAGCCTAATGATAGTACCAGT
ACCGCTGTGGAGGAGCCTGACAGCTTGGAGGTGTTGGTGAAGACCTTGGACTCTCAAACTCGTACCTTTA
TTGTGGGGGCCCAGATGAATGTAAAAGAGTTTAAGGAGCACATTGCTGCCTCTGTCAGCATCCCATCTGA
AAAACAACGGCTCATTTACCAGGGACGAGTTCTGCAAGATGATAAGAAGCTTCAGGAATACAATGTTGGG
GGAAAGGTTATCCACCTGGTGGAACGGGCTCCTCCTCAGACTCACCTCCCTTCTGGGGCATCTTCTGGGA
CGGGGTCTGCCTCAGCCACTCATGGTGGGGGATCCCCCCCTGGTACTCGGGGGCCTGGGGCCTCTGTTCA
TGACCGGAATGCCAACAGCTATGTCATGGTTGGAACCTTCAATCTTCCTAGTGACGGCTCTGCTGTGGAT
GTTCACATCAACATGGAACAGGCCCCGATTCAGAGTGAGCCCCGGGTACGGCTGGTGATGGCTCAGCACA
TGATCAGGGATATACAGACCTTACTATCCCGGATGGAGTGTCGAGGAGGGCCCCAACCGCAGCACAGTCA
GCCGCCCCCGCAGCCACCGGCTGTGACCCCGGAGCCAGTAGCCTTGAGCTCTCAAACATCAGAACCAGTT
GAAAGTGAAGCACCTCCCCGGGAGCCCATGGAGGCAGAAGAAGTGGAGGAGCGTGCCCCAGCCCAGAACC
CGGAGCTCACTCCTGGCCCAGCCCCAGCGGGCCCAACACCTGCCCCGGAAACAAATGCACCCAACCATCC
TTCCCCTGCGGAGTATGTCGAGGTGCTCCAGGAGCTACAGCGGCTGGAGAGTCGCCTCCAGCCCTTCTTG
CAGCGCTACTACGAGGTTCTGGGTGCTGCTGCCACCACGGACTACAATAACAATCACGAGGGCCGGGAGG
AGGATCAGCGGTTGATCAACTTGGTAGGGGAGAGCCTGCGACTGCTGGGCAACACCTTTGTTGCACTGTC
TGACCTGCGCTGCAATCTGGCCTGCACGCCCCCACGACACCTGCATGTGGTCCGGCCTATGTCTCACTAC
ACCACCCCCATGGTGCTCCAGCAGGCAGCCATTCCCATACAGATCAATGTGGGAACCACTGTGACCATGA
CAGGAAATGGGACTCGGCCCCCCCCAACCCCCAATGCAGAGGCACCTCCCCCTGGTCCTGGGCAGGCCTC
ATCCGTGGCTCCGTCTTCTACCAATGTCGAGTCCTCAGCTGAGGGGGCTCCCCCGCCAGGTCCAGCTCCC
CCGCCAGCCACCAGCCACCCGAGGGTCATCCGGATTTCCCACCAGAGTGTGGAACCCGTGGTCATGATGC
ACATGAACATTCAAGATTCTGGCACACAGCCTGGTGGTGTTCCGAGTGCTCCCACTGGCCCCCTGGGACC
CCCTGGTCATGGCCAAACCCTGGGACAGCAGGTGCCAGGCTTCCCAACAGCTCCAACCCGGGTGGTGATT
GCCCGGCCCACTCCTCCACAGGCTCGGCCTTCCCATCCTGGAGGGCCCCCAGTCTCTGGGACACTGCAGG
GCGCCGGTCTGGGTACCAATGCCTCGTTGGCCCAGATGGTGAGCGGCCTTGTGGGGCAGCTTCTTATGCA
GCCAGTCCTTGTGGCTCAGGGGACCCCAGGCATGGCTCCACCGCCAGCCCCTGCCACTGCTTCTGCCAGT
GCTGGCACCACCAACACAGCTACCACAGCTGGCCCCGCTCCTGGGGGGCCTGCCCAGCCTCCACCCACCC
CTCAACCCTCCATGGCTGATCTTCAGTTCTCTCAGCTTCTGGGGAACCTGCTAGGGCCTGCAGGGCCAGG
GGCTGGAGGGTCTGGTGTGGCTTCTCCCACCATCACTGTGGCGATGCCTGGTGTCCCTGCCTTTCTCCAA
GGCATGACTGACTTCTTGCAGGCAACACAGACAGCCCCTCCACCACCCCCACCTCCTCCACCCCCACCAC
CTGCCCCAGAGCAGCAGACCATGCCCCCACCAGGCTCCCCTTCTGGTGGCGCAGGGAGTCCTGGAGGCCT
GGGTCTTGAGAGCCTGTCACCGGAGTTTTTTACCTCAGTGGTGCAGGGTGTGCTCAGCTCCCTGCTGGGC
TCCCTGGGGGCTCGGGCTGGCAGCAGTGAAAATATTGCTGCCTTCATACAACGCCTCAGTGGATCCAGCA
ACATCTTTGAGCCTGGAGCTGATGGGGCCCTTGGATTCTTTGGGGCCTTGCTTTCTCTTCTGTGCCAGAA
CTTCTCTATGGTGGACGTAGTGATGCTTCTCCATGGGCATTTCCAGCCACTACAACGGCTCCAGCCCCAG
CTGCGATCCTTCTTCCACCAGCACTACCTGGGTGGTCAGGAGCCCACACCCAGTAACATCCGGATGGCAA
CCCACACATTGATCACGGGGCTAGAAGAGTATGTGCGGGAGAGTTTTTCCTTGGTGCAGGTTCAGCCAGG
TGTGGACATCATCCGGACAAACCTGGAATTTCTCCAAGAGCAGTTTAATAGCATTGCTGCGCATGTGCTG
CATTGCACAGATAGTGGATTTGGGGCCCGGTTGCTGGAGTTGTGTAACCAAGGCCTGTTTGAATGCCTGG
CCCTAAACCTGCACTGCTTGGGGGGACAGCAGATGGAGCTTGCTGCTGTTATCAATGGCCGAATTCGTCG
TATGTCTCGTGGGGTGAATCCCTCCTTGGTGAGCTGGCTGACCACTATGATGGGACTGAGGCTTCAGGTG
GTACTGGAGCACATGCCTGTAGGCCCTGATGCCATTCTCAGATACGTTCGCAGGGTTGGTGATCCCCCCC
AGCCACTTCCTGAGGAGCCAATGGAAGTTCAGGGAGCAGAAAGAGCTTCCCCTGAGCCTCAGCGGGAGAA
TGCTTCCCCAGCCCCTGGAACAACAGCAGAAGAGGCCATGTCCCGAGGTCCACCTCCTGCTCCTGAGGGG
GGCTCCCGGGATGAACAGGATGGAGCTTCAGCTGAGACAGAACCTTGGGCAGCTGCAGTCCCCCCAGAAT
GGGTCCCTATTATCCAGCAGGACATTCAGAGCCAGCGGAAGGTGAAACCGCAGCCCCCTCTGAGTGATGC
CTACCTCAGTGGTATGCCTGCCAAGAGACGCAAGACGATGCAGGGTGAGGGCCCCCAGCTGCTTCTCTCA
GAGGCTGTGAGCCGGGCAGCTAAGGCAGCCGGAGCTCGGCCCCTGACGAGCCCCGAGAGCCTGAGCCGGG
ACCTGGAGGCACCAGAGGTTCAGGAGAGCTACAGGCAGCAGCTCCGGTCTGATATACAAAAACGACTGCA
GGAAGACCCCAACTACAGTCCCCAGCGCTTCCCCAATGCCCAGCGGGCCTTTGCTGATGATCCTTAGCTC
GAGCATGCATCTAGAGGGCCCTATTCTATAGTGTCACCTAAATGCTAGAGCTCGCTGATCAGCCTCGACT
GTGCCTTCTAGTTGCCAGCCATCTGTTGTTTGCCCCTCCCCCGTGCCTTCCTTGACCCTGGAAGGTGCCA
CTCCCACTGTCCTTTCCTAATAAAATGAGGAAATTGCATCGCATTGTCTGAGTAGGTGTCATTCTATTCT
GGGGGGTGGGGTGGGGCAGGACAGCAAGGGGGAGGATTGGGAAGACAATAGCAGGCATGCTGGGGATGCG
GTGGGCTCTATGGCTTCTGAGGCGGAAAGAACCAGCTGGGGCTCTAGGGGGTATCCCC
[124 nt withheld, positions 4679-4802]
C
[91 nt withheld, positions 4804-4894]
A
[49 nt withheld, positions 4896-4944]
CCTTTGACGTTGGAGTCCACGTTCTTT
[37 nt withheld, positions 4972-5008]
ACCCTATCTCGGTCTATTCTTTTGATTTATAAGGGATTTTGCCGATTTCGGCCTATTGGTTAAAAAATGA
GCTGATTTAACAAAAATTTAACGCGAATTAATTCTGTGGAATGTGTGTCAGTTAGGGTGTGGAAAGTCCC
CAGGCTCCCCAGCAGGCAGAAGTATGCAAAGCATGCATCTCAATTAGTCAGCAACCAGGTGTGGAAAGTC
CCCAGGCTCCCCAGCAGGCAGAAGTATGCAAAGCATGCATCTCAATTAGTCAGCAACCATAGTCCCGCCC
CTAACTCCGCCCATCCCGCCCCTAACTCCGCCCAGTTCCGCCCATTCTCCGCCCCATGGCTGACTAATTT
TTTTTATTTATGCAGAGGCCGAGGCCGCCTCTGCCTCTGAGCTATTCCAGAAGTAGTGAGGAGGCTTTTT
TGGAGGCCTAGGCTTTTGCAAAAAGCTCCCGGGAGCTTGTATATCCATTTTCGGATCTGATCAAGAGACA
GGATGAGGATCGTTTCGCATGATTGAACAAGATGGATTGCACGCAGGTTCTCCGGCCGCTTGGGTGGAGA
GGCTATTCGGCTATGACTGGGCACAACAGACAATCGGCTGCTCTGATGCCGCCGTGTTCCGGCTGTCAGC
GCAGGGGCGCCCGGTTCTTTTTGTCAAGACCGACCTGTCCGGTGCCCTGAATGAACTGCAGGACGAGGCA
GCGCGGCTATCGTGGCTGGCCACGACGGGCGTTCCTTGCGCAGCTGTGCTCGACGTTGTCACTGAAGCGG
GAAGGGACTGGCTGCTATTGGGCGAAGTGCCGGGGCAGGATCTCCTGTCATCTCACCTTGCTCCTGCCGA
GAAAGTATCCATCATGGCTGATGCAATGCGGCGGCTGCATACGCTTGATCCGGCTACCTGCCCATTCGAC
CACCAAGCGAAACATCGCATCGAGCGAGCACGTACTCGGATGGAAGCCGGTCTTGTCGATCAGGATGATC
TGGACGAAGAGCATCAGGGGCTCGCGCCAGCCGAACTGTTCGCCAGGCTCAAGGCGCGCATGCCCGACGG
CGAGGATCTCGTCGTGACCCATGGCGATGCCTGCTTGCCGAATATCATGGTGGAAAATGGCCGCTTTTCT
GGATTCATCGACTGTGGCCGGCTGGGTGTGGCGGACCGCTATCAGGACATAGCGTTGGCTACCCGTGATA
TTGCTGAAGAGCTTGGCGGCGAATGGGCTGACCGCTTCCTCGTGCTTTACGGTATCGCCGCTCCCGATTC
GCAGCGCATCGCCTTCTATCGCCTTCTTGACGAGTTCTTCTGAGCGGGACTCTGGGGTTCGAAATGACCG
ACCAAGCGACGCCCAACCTGCCATCACGAGATTTCGATTCCACCGCCGCCTTCTATGAAAGGTTGGGCTT
CGGAATCGTTTTCCGGGACGCCGGCTGGATGATCCTCCAGCGCGGGGATCTCATGCTGGAGTTCTTCGCC
CACCCCAACTTGTTTATTGCAGCTTATAATGGTTACAAATAAAGCAATAGCATCACAAATTTCACAAATA
AAGCATTTTTTTCACTGCATTCTAGTTGTGGTTTGTCCAAACTCATCAATGTATCTTATCATGTCTGTAT
ACCGTCGAGGATCCCCGGGTACCGAGCTCGAATTCAATCGATGGCCGCCATGGCCCAACTTGTTTATTGC
AGCTTATAATGGTTACAAATAAAGCAATAGCATCACAAATTTCACAAATAAAGCATTTTTTTCACTGCAT
TCTAGTTGTGGTTTGTCCAAACTCATCAATGTATCTTATCATGTCTGGATCGGGAATTAATTCGGCGCAG
CACCATGGCCTGAAATAACCTCTGAAAGAGGAACTTGGTTAGGTACCTTCTGAGGCGGAAAGAACCAGCT
GTGGAATGTGTGTCAGTTAGGGTGTGGAAAGTCCCCAGGCTCCCCAGCAGGCAGAAGTATGCAAAGCATG
CATCTCAATTAGTCAGCAACCAGGTGTGGAAAGTCCCCAGGCTCCCCAGCAGGCAGAAGTATGCAAAGCA
TGCATCTCAATTAGTCAGCAACCATAGTCCCGCCCCTAACTCCGCCCATCCCGCCCCTAACTCCGCCCAG
TTCCGCCCATTCTCCGCCCCATGGCTGACTAATTTTTTTTATTTATGCAGAGGCCGAGGCCGCCTCGGCC
TCTGAGCTATTCCAGAAGTAGTGAGGAGGCTTTTTTGGAGGCCTAGGCTTTTGCAAAAAGCTGTTAACAG
CTTGGCACTGGCCGTCGTTTTACAACGTCGTGACTGGGAAAACCCTGGCGTTACCCAACTTAATCGCCTT
GCAGCACATCCCCCTTTCGCCAGCTGGCGTAATAGCGAAGAGGCCCGCACCGATCGCCCTTCCCAACAGT
TGCGCAGCCTGAATGGCGAATGGCGCCTGATGCGGTATTTTCTCCTTACGCATCTGTGCGGTATTTCACA
CCGCATA
[142 nt withheld, positions 7466-7607]
C
[141 nt withheld, positions 7609-7749]
CCTTTGACGTTGGAGTCCACGTTCTTT
[37 nt withheld, positions 7777-7813]
ACCCTATCTCGGGCTATTCTTTTGATTTATAAGGGATTTTGCCGATTTCGGCCTATTGGTTAAAAAATGA
GCTGATTTAACAAAAATTTAACGCGAATTTTAACAAAATATTAACGTTTACAATTTTATGGTGCACTCTC
AGTACAATCTGCTCTGATGCCGCATAGTTAAGCCAGCCCCGACACCCGCCAACACCCGCTGACGCGCCCT
GACGGGCTTGTCTGCTCCCGGCATCCGCTTACAGACAAGCTGTGACCGTCTCCGGGAGCTGCATGTGTCA
GAGGTTTTCACCGTCATCACCGAAACGCGCGAGACGAAAGGGCCTCGTGATACGCCTATTTTTATAGGTT
AATGTCATGATAATAATGGTTTCTTAGACGTCAGGTGGCACTTTTCGGGGAAATGTGCGCGGAACCCCTA
TTTGTTTATTTTTCTAAATACATTCAAATATGTATCCGCTCATGAGACAATAACCCTGATAAATGCTTCA
ATAATATTGAAAAAGGAAGAGTATGAGTATTCAACATTTCCGTGTCGCCCTTATTCCCTTTTTTGCGGCA
TTTTGCCTTCCTGTTTTTGCTCACCCAGAAACGCTGGTGAAAGTAAAAGATGCTGAAGATCAGTTGGGTG
CACGAGTGGGTTACATCGAACTGGATCTCAACAGCGGTAAGATCCTTGAGAGTTTTCGCCCCGAAGAACG
TTTTCCAATGATGAGCACTTTTAAAGTTCTGCTATGTGGCGCGGTATTATCCCGTATTGACGCCGGGCAA
GAGCAACTCGGTCGCCGCATACACTATTCTCAGAATGACTTGGTTGAGTACTCACCAGTCACAGAAAAGC
ATCTTACGGATGGCATGACAGTAAGAGAATTATGCAGTGCTGCCATAACCATGAGTGATAACACTGCGGC
CAACTTACTTCTGACAACGATCGGAGGACCGAAGGAGCTAACCGCTTTTTTGCACAACATGGGGGATCAT
GTAACTCGCCTTGATCGTTGGGAACCGGAGCTGAATGAAGCCATACCAAACGACGAGCGTGACACCACGA
TGCCTGTAGCAATGGCAACAACGTTGCGCAAACTATTAACTGGCGAACTACTTACTCTAGCTTCCCGGCA
ACAATTAATAGACTGGATGGAGGCGGATAAAGTTGCAGGACCACTTCTGCGCTCGGCCCTTCCGGCTGGC
TGGTTTATTGCTGATAAATCTGGAGCCGGTGAGCGTGGGTCTCGCGGTATCATTGCAGCACTGGGGCCAG
ATGGTAAGCCCTCCCGTATCGTAGTTATCTACACGACGGGGAGTCAGGCAACTATGGATGAACGAAATAG
ACAGATCGCTGAGATAGGTGCCTCACTGATTAAGCATTGGTAACTGTCAGACCAAGTTTACTCATATATA
CTTTAGATTGATTTAAAACTTCATTTTTAATTTAAAAGGATCTAGGTGAAGATCCTTTTTGATAATCTCA
TGACCAAAATCCCTTAACGTGAGTTTTCGTTCCACTGAGCGTCAGACCCCGTAGAAAAGATCAAAGGATC
TTCTTGAGATCCTTTTTTTCTGCGCGTAATCTGCTGCTTGCAAACAAAAAAACCACCGCTACCAGCGGTG
GTTTGTTTGCCGGATCAAGAGCTACCAACTCTTTTTCCGAAGGTAACTGGCTTCAGCAGAGCGCAGATAC
CAAATACTGTTCTTCTAGTGTAGCCGTAGTTAGGCCACCACTTCAAGAACTCTGTAGCACCGCCTACATA
CCTCGCTCTGCTAATCCTGTTACCAGTGGCTGCTGCCAGTGGCGATAAGTCGTGTCTTACCGGGTTGGAC
TCAAGACGATAGTTACCGGATAAGGCGCAGCGGTCGGGCTGAACGGGGGGTTCGTGCACACAGCCCAGCT
TGGAGCGAACGACCTACACCGAACTGAGATACCTACAGCGTGAGCTATGAGAAAGCGCCACGCTTCCCGA
AGGGAGAAAGGCGGACAGGTATCCGGTAAGCGGCAGGGTCGGAACAGGAGAGCGCACGAGGGAGCTTCCA
GGGGGAAACGCCTGGTATCTTTATAGTCCTGTCGGGTTTCGCCACCTCTGACTTGAGCGTCGATTTTTGT
GATGCTCGTCAGGGGGGCGGAGCCTATGGAAAAACGCCAGCAACGCGGCCTTTTTACGGTTCCTGGCCTT
TTGCTGGCCTTTTGCTCACATGTTCTTTCCTGCGTTATCCCCTGATTCTGTGGATAACCGTATTACCGCC
TTTGAGTGAGCTGATACCGCTCGCCGCAGCCGAACGACCGAGCGCAGCGAGTCAGTGAGCGAGGAAGCGG
AAGAGCGCCCAATACGCAAACCGCCTCTCCCCGCGCGTTGGCCGATTCATTAATGCAGCTGGCACGACAG
GTTTCCCGACTGGAAAGCGGGCAGTGAGCGCAACGCAATTAATGTGAGTTAGCTCACTCATTAGGCACCC
CAGGCTTTACACTTTATGCTTCCGGCTCGTATGTTGTGTGGAATTGTGAGCGGATAACAATTTCACACAG
GAAACAGCTATGACATGATTACGAATTAA
Features (pLannotate 1.2.2; 30 found; start..end, strand, type, name):
     14..393     +  enhancer       CMV enhancer: human cytomegalovirus immediate early enhancer
    394..597     +  promoter       CMV promoter: human cytomegalovirus (CMV) immediate early promoter
    733..776     +  intron         CMV intron (fragment): modified intron A from human cytomegalovirus
    828..846     +  promoter       SP6 promoter: promoter for bacteriophage SP6 RNA polymerase
    850..887     +  CDS            IgH signal sequence (fragment): signal sequence from the mouse immunoglobulin heavy chain variable region
    930..950     +  CDS            FLAG (fragment): FLAG® epitope tag, followed by an enterokinase cleavage site
    960..4334    +  CDS            BAG6: BAG6_HUMAN - Also known as BAT3 From Homo sapiens (Human).
   4365..4383    -  promoter       SP6 promoter: promoter for bacteriophage SP6 RNA polymerase
   4409..4633    +  polyA_signal   bGH poly(A) signal: bovine growth hormone polyadenylation signal
   4637..4658    +  promoter       SV40 promoter (fragment): SV40 enhancer and early promoter
   4679..5107    +  rep_origin     f1 ori (sequence partly withheld): f1 bacteriophage origin of replication; arrow indicates direction of (+) strand synthesis
   5121..5450    +  promoter       SV40 promoter: SV40 enhancer and early promoter
   5517..6308    +  CDS            neo: KKA2_KLEPN - Also known as kan, nptII. Experimental evidence at protein level: Swiss-Prot protein existence level 1. Resistance to kanamycin, neomycin, paromomycin, ribostamycin, butirosin and gentamicin B. From Klebsiella pneumoniae.
   6332..6490    +  CDS            ble (fragment): BLE_KLEPN - Experimental evidence at protein level: Swiss-Prot protein existence level 1. Binding protein with a strong affinity to the bleomycin family of antibiotics. Binds to CL990; an antimitotic-antibiotic compound. From Klebsiella pneumoniae.
   6485..6606    +  polyA_signal   SV40 poly(A) signal: SV40 polyadenylation signal
   6625..6653    -  misc_feature   MCS (fragment): pUC18/19 multiple cloning site
   6675..6809    +  polyA_signal   SV40 poly(A) signal: SV40 polyadenylation signal
   6878..7235    +  promoter       SV40 promoter: SV40 enhancer and early promoter
   7254..7408    +  CDS            lacZα (fragment): LacZα fragment of β-galactosidase; lacZ fragment
   7414..7465    -  misc_feature   bom (fragment): basis of mobility region from pBR322
   7484..7864    +  rep_origin     M13 ori (sequence partly withheld): M13 bacteriophage origin of replication; arrow indicates direction of (+) strand synthesis
   7940..7989    -  misc_feature   bom (fragment): basis of mobility region from pBR322
   8091..8126    -  CDS            rop (fragment): Rop protein, which maintains plasmids at low copy number; rop
   8221..8325    +  promoter       AmpR promoter: bla
   8326..9186    +  CDS            AmpR: β-lactamase; bla; confers resistance to ampicillin, carbenicillin, and related antibiotics
   9357..9945    +  rep_origin     ori: high-copy-number ColE1/pMB1/pBR322/pUC origin of replication
  10128..10220   +  CDS            lacI (fragment): lac repressor; lacI; The lac repressor binds to the lac operator to inhibit transcription in E. coli. This inhibition can be relieved by adding lactose or isopropyl-β-D-thiogalactopyranoside (IPTG).
  10233..10254   +  protein_bind   CAP binding site: CAP binding activates transcription in the presence of cAMP. E. coli catabolite activator protein
  10269..10299   +  promoter       lac promoter: promoter for the E. coli lac operon
  10307..10323   +  protein_bind   lac operator: The lac repressor binds to the lac operator to inhibit transcription in E. coli. This inhibition can be relieved by adding lactose or isopropyl-β-D-thiogalactopyranoside (IPTG). lac repressor encoded by lacI
