[The description below was written by a language model from this plasmid's Addgene catalogue record and pLannotate feature annotations shown in this document.]
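Description:
PRK5-FLAG-Bag6 is a mammalian expression plasmid built on the pRK5 backbone for producing human BAG6 (also known as BAT3 or BCL2-associated athanogene 6) with an N-terminal FLAG epitope tag. The roughly 3.4 kb insert was cloned between HindIII and XhoI sites, both of which are retained. Transcription is driven by the human cytomegalovirus immediate-early enhancer and promoter, followed by a fragment of CMV intron A and an SP6 phage promoter. The FLAG tag sits immediately upstream of the BAG6 coding sequence, and a bovine growth hormone polyadenylation signal terminates the transcript. The annotation also detects a partial match to a mouse IgH signal sequence just upstream of the FLAG tag; the record does not explain its significance. In bacteria the plasmid is maintained at high copy through a ColE1/pUC-type origin and selected with ampicillin via the β-lactamase gene.

The catalogue lists a total size of about 8.6 kb, whereas the sequenced record is about 10.4 kb, so the two do not fully agree. The sequence contains elements not mentioned in the catalogue fields, including an SV40 promoter-driven neomycin/kanamycin phosphotransferase cassette with an SV40 polyadenylation signal, f1 and M13 phage origins, an additional SV40 promoter, and lacZα and lac regulatory remnants. The neo cassette could in principle allow G418 selection in mammalian cells, although the record does not list it as a marker. Sequencing found an S719N change relative to BAG6 isoform b; the depositor notes it may derive from the original gene source and did not affect chaperone activity in vitro. The plasmid comes from a study of BAG6 as a chaperone in ER-associated degradation.
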