Addgene plasmid #61836: PRK5-FLAG-Bag6
Purpose: express N-terminally FLAG tagged human Bag6
Depositing lab: Yihong Ye. Depositing organization: National Institute of Diabetes & Digestive & Kidney Diseases (NIDDK). Publication: USP13 antagonizes gp78 to maintain functionality of a chaperone in ER-associated degradation. Liu Y, Soetandyo N, Lee JG, Liu L, Xu Y, Clemons WM Jr, Ye Y. Elife. 2014;3:e01369. doi: 10.7554/eLife.01369. Epub 2014 Jan 14. PubMed 24424410.
Backbone
  Vector backbone: pRK5
  Backbone size w/o insert (bp): 5204
  Total vector size (bp): 8586
  Vector type: Mammalian Expression
Growth in bacteria
  Bacterial resistance: Ampicillin, 100 μg/mL
  Growth temperature: 37°C
  Growth strain: Top10
  Copy number: High Copy
Gene/Insert
  Gene/Insert name: Bag6 (alt names: BCL2-associated athanogene 6; G3; BAT3; BAG-6; D6S52E)
  Species: H. sapiens (human)
  Insert size (bp): 3423
  Entrez Gene: BAG6 (a.k.a. BAG-6, BAT3, D6S52E, G3)
  Promoter: CMV
  Tag / fusion protein: FLAG (N terminal on insert)
  Cloning method: Restriction Enzyme; 5′ cloning site HindIII (not destroyed); 3′ cloning site XhoI (not destroyed)
  Sequencing primers: 5′ CGCAAATGGGCGGTAGGCGTG; 3′ CTCTAGCATTTAGGTGAC
Terms and licenses: Academic/Nonprofit Terms; Industry Terms: Not Available to Industry
Depositor comments: Please note that Addgene's sequencing results found a S719N mutation compared to BAG6 isoform b (GenBank ID NP_001092004.1). This mutation may have been present in the original source of the gene; however, the mutation does not affect the protein’s chaperone activity as tested in vitro. See associated publication for more details.
How to cite: PRK5-FLAG-Bag6 was a gift from Yihong Ye (Addgene plasmid # 61836 ; http://n2t.net/addgene:61836 ; RRID:Addgene_61836)
