>Addgene plasmid #61836 | PRK5-FLAG-Bag6 | addgene partial sequence | sequence record 103693 | pMT2-F 5'-TTGCCTTTCTCTCCACAGGT-3'
AGCTTGCCGCCATGGACTACAAGGACGACGATGACAAGGGGTCGACCGAGCCTAATGATAGTACCAGTAC
CGCTGTGGAGGAGCCTGACAGCTTGGAGGTGTTGGTGAAGACCTTGGACTCTCAAACTCGTACCTTTATT
GTGGGGGCCCAGATGAATGTAAAAGAGTTTAAGGAGCACATTGCTGCCTCTGTCAGCATCCCATCTGAAA
AACAACGGCTCATTTACCAGGGACGAGTTCTGCAAGATGATAAGAAGCTTCAGGAATACAATGTTGGGGG
AAAGGTTATCCACCTGGTGGAACGGGCTCCTCCTCAGACTCACCTCCCTTCTGGGGCATCTTCTGGGACG
GGGTCTGCCTCAGCCACTCATGGTGGGGGATCCCCCCCTGGTACTCGGGGGCCTGGGGCCTCTGTTCATG
ACCGGAATGCCAACAGCTATGTCATGGTTGGAACCTTCAATCTTCCTAGTGACGGCTCTGCTGTGGATGT
TCACATCAACATGGAACAGGCCCCGATTCAGAGTGAGCCCCGGGTACGGCTGGTGATGGCTCAGCACATG
ATCAGGGATATACAGACCTTACTATCCCGGATGGAGTGTCGAGGAGGGCCCCAACCGCAGCACAGTCAGC
CGCCCCCGCAGCCACCGGCTGTGACCCCGGAGCCAGTAGCCTTGAGCTCTCAAACATCAGAACCAGTTGA
AAGTGAAGCACCTCCCCGGGAGCCCATGGAGGCAGAAGAAGTGGAGGAGCGTGCCCCAGCCCAGAACCCG
GAGCTCACTCCTGGCCCAGCCCCAGCGGGCCCAACACCTGCCCCGGAAACAAATGCACCCAACCATCCTT
CCCCTGCGGAGTATGTCGAGGTGCTCCAGGAGCTACAGCGGCTGG
