>Addgene plasmid #61836 | PRK5-FLAG-Bag6 | addgene partial sequence | sequence record 103862 | BGH-rev 5'-TAGAAGGCACAGTCGAGG-3'
AATAGGGCCCTCTAGATGCATGCTCGAGCTAAGGATCATCAGCAAAGGCCCGCTGGGCATTGGGGAAGCG
CTGGGGACTGTAGTTGGGGTCTTCCTGCAGTCGTTTTTGTATATCAGACCGGAGCTGCTGCCTGTAGCTC
TCCTGAACCTCTGGTGCCTCCAGGTCCCGGCTCAGGCTCTCGGGGCTCGTCAGGGGCCGAGCTCCGGCTG
CCTTAGCTGCCCGGCTCACAGCCTCTGAGAGAAGCAGCTGGGGGCCCTCACCCTGCATCGTCTTGCGTCT
CTTGGCAGGCATACCACTGAGGTAGGCATCACTCAGAGGGGGCTGCGGTTTCACCTTCCGCTGGCTCTGA
ATGTCCTGCTGGATAATAGGGACCCATTCTGGGGGGACTGCAGCTGCCCAAGGTTCTGTCTCAGCTGAAG
CTCCATCCTGTTCATCCCGGGAGCCCCCCTCAGGAGCAGGAGGTGGACCTCGGGACATGGCCTCTTCTGC
TGTTGTTCCAGGGGCTGGGGAAGCATTCTCCCGCTGAGGCTCAGGGGAAGCTCTTTCTGCTCCCTGAACT
TCCATTGGCTCCTCAGGAAGTGGCTGGGGGGGATCACCAACCCTGCGAACGTATCTGAGAATGGCATCAG
GGCCTACAGGCATGTGCTCCAGTACCACCTGAAGCCTCAGTCCCATCATAGTGGTCAGCCAGCTCACCAA
GGAGGGATTCACCCCACGAGACATACGACGAATTCGGCCATTGATAACAGCAGCAAGCTCCATCTGCTGT
CCCCC
